>Addgene plasmid #20100 | pEFS 4r-3r | depositor full sequence | sequence record 9470 | Author sequence
TATAATAAAGTTGAACGAGAAACGTAAAATGATATAAATATCAATATATTAAATTAGATTTTGCATAAAA
AACAGACTACATAATACTGTAAAACACAACATATCCAGTCACTATGAATCAACTACTTAGATGGTATTAG
TGACCTGTACTGCAGGGCGGCCGCGATATCCCCTATAGTGAGTCGTATTACATGGTCATAGCTGTTTCCT
GGCAGCTCTGGCCCGTGTCTCAAAATCTCTGATGTTACATTGCACAAGATAAAAATATATCATCATGAAC
AATAAAACTGTCTGCTTACATAAACAGTAATACAAGGGGTGTTATGAGCCATATTCAACGGGAAACGTCG
AGGCCGCGATTAAATTCCAACATGGATGCTGATTTATATGGGTATAAATGGGCTCGCGATAATGTCGGGC
AATCAGGTGCGACAATCTATCGCTTGTATGGGAAGCCCGATGCGCCAGAGTTGTTTCTGAAACATGGCAA
AGGTAGCGTTGCCAATGATGTTACAGATGAGATGGTCAGACTAAACTGGCTGACGGAATTTATGCCTCTT
CCGACCATCAAGCATTTTATCCGTACTCCTGATGATGCATGGTTACTCACCACTGCGATCCCCGGAAAAA
CAGCATTCCAGGTATTAGAAGAATATCCTGATTCAGGTGAAAATATTGTTGATGCGCTGGCAGTGTTCCT
GCGCCGGTTGCATTCGATTCCTGTTTGTAATTGTCCTTTTAACAGCGATCGCGTATTTCGTCTCGCTCAG
GCGCAATCACGAATGAATAACGGTTTGGTTGATGCGAGTGATTTTGATGACGAGCGTAATGGCTGGCCTG
TTGAACAAGTCTGGAAAGAAATGCATAAACTTTTGCCATTCTCACCGGATTCAGTCGTCACTCATGGTGA
TTTCTCACTTGATAACCTTATTTTTGACGAGGGGAAATTAATAGGTTGTATTGATGTTGGACGAGTCGGA
ATCGCAGACCGATACCAGGATCTTGCCATCCTATGGAACTGCCTCGGTGAGTTTTCTCCTTCATTACAGA
AACGGCTTTTTCAAAAATATGGTATTGATAATCCTGATATGAATAAATTGCAGTTTCATTTGATGCTCGA
TGAGTTTTTCTAATCAGAATTGGTTAATTGGTTGTAACACTGGCAGAGCATTACGCTGACTTGACGGGAC
GGCGCAAGCTCATGACCAAAATCCCTTAACGTGAGTTACGCGTCGTTCCACTGAGCGTCAGACCCCGTAG
AAAAGATCAAAGGATCTTCTTGAGATCCTTTTTTTCTGCGCGTAATCTGCTGCTTGCAAACAAAAAAACC
ACCGCTACCAGCGGTGGTTTGTTTGCCGGATCAAGAGCTACCAACTCTTTTTCCGAAGGTAACTGGCTTC
AGCAGAGCGCAGATACCAAATACTGTTCTTCTAGTGTAGCCGTAGTTAGGCCACCACTTCAAGAACTCTG
TAGCACCGCCTACATACCTCGCTCTGCTAATCCTGTTACCAGTGGCTGCTGCCAGTGGCGATAAGTCGTG
TCTTACCGGGTTGGACTCAAGACGATAGTTACCGGATAAGGCGCAGCGGTCGGGCTGAACGGGGGGTTCG
TGCACACAGCCCAGCTTGGAGCGAACGACCTACACCGAACTGAGATACCTACAGCGTGAGCTATGAGAAA
GCGCCACGCTTCCCGAAGGGAGAAAGGCGGACAGGTATCCGGTAAGCGGCAGGGTCGGAACAGGAGAGCG
CACGAGGGAGCTTCCAGGGGGAAACGCCTGGTATCTTTATAGTCCTGTCGGGTTTCGCCACCTCTGACTT
GAGCGTCGATTTTTGTGATGCTCGTCAGGGGGGCGGAGCCTATGGAAAAACGCCAGCAACGCGGCCTTTT
TACGGTTCCTGGCCTTTTGCTGGCCTTTTGCTCACATGTTCTTTCCTGCGTTATCCCCTGATTCTGTGGA
TAACCGTATTACCGCCTTTGAGTGAGCTGATACCGCTCGCCGCAGCCGAACGACCGAGCGCAGCGAGTCA
GTGAGCGAGGAAGCGGAAGAGCGCCCAATACGCAAACCGCCTCTCCCCGCGCGTTGGCCGATTCATTAAT
GCAGCTGGCACGACAGGTTTCCCGACTGGAAAGCGGGCAGTGAGCGCAACGCAATTAATACGCGTACCGC
TAGCCAGGAAGAGTTTGTAGAAACGCAAAAAGGCCATCCGTCAGGATGGCCTTCTGCTTAGTTTGATGCC
TGGCAGTTTATGGCGGGCGTCCTGCCCGCCACCCTCCGGGCCGTTGCTTCACAACGTTCAAATCCGCTCC
CGGCGGATTTGTCCTACTCAGGAGAGCGTTCACCGACAAACAACAGATAAAACGAAAGGCCCAGTCTTCC
GACTGAGCCTTTCGTTTTATTTGATGCCTGGCAGTTCCCTACTCTCGCGTTAACGCTAGCATGGATGTTT
TCCCAGTCACGACGTTGTAAAACGACGGCCAGTCTTAAGCTCGGGCCCCTACAGGTCACTAATACCATCT
AAGTAGTTGATTCATAGTGACTGGATATGTTGTGTTTTACAGTATTATGTAGTCTGTTTTTTATGCAAAA
TCTAATTTAATATATTGATATTTATATCATTTTACGTTTCTCGTTCAACTTTTCTATACAAAGTTGCTGA
GCTCCCGGGCTCGAGTACACAGGTGTGACAATAGTTGTTATTTCAGTTCTCTCTTACTTTTAGTGTAGCT
GTAATATAGTTTGGTTATGAGTGAACTTGTTTGATGATTTGGTTGACCAGCTTGTTGCAATTGGAACATA
TGAACTTGTTATATTCACACCAAGACATGGCATATGACTTGTCCGCACAGCTGTCTTTAGCGTACTCCCG
TATAGGTTATTTTGTACCATATGGTAAAGGTGTGGGCACTCTAGAACAACTTTG
Features (pLannotate 1.2.2; 10 found; start..end, strand, type, name):
    172..190     -  promoter       T7 promoter: promoter for bacteriophage T7 RNA polymerase
    324..1133    +  CDS            KanR: aminoglycoside phosphotransferase; aph(3')-Ia; confers resistance to kanamycin in bacteria or G418 (Geneticin®) in eukaryotes
   1280..1868    +  rep_origin     ori: high-copy-number ColE1/pMB1/pBR322/pUC origin of replication
   2051..2143    +  CDS            lacI (fragment): lac repressor; lacI; The lac repressor binds to the lac operator to inhibit transcription in E. coli. This inhibition can be relieved by adding lactose or isopropyl-β-D-thiogalactopyranoside (IPTG).
   2198..2225    -  terminator     rrnB T2 terminator: transcription terminator T2 from the E. coli rrnB gene
   2357..2400    +  terminator     rrnB T1 terminator: Escherichia coli rrnB; transcription terminator T1 from the E. coli rrnB gene
   2447..2483    -  CDS            lacZα (fragment): LacZα fragment of β-galactosidase; lacZ fragment
   2533..2652    -  protein_bind   attR1: mutant version of attR; recombination site for the Gateway® LR reaction LR Clonase™
   2636..2656    -  protein_bind   attB4: mutant version of attB; core recombination site for the Gateway® BP reaction BP Clonase™
   2917..116     +  protein_bind   attR3 (across the origin): mutant version of attR; recombination site for the Gateway® LR reaction LR Clonase™
