[The description below was written by a language model from this plasmid's Addgene catalogue record and pLannotate feature annotations shown in this document.]
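Description:
pEFS 4r-3r is a MultiSite Gateway entry clone built in the pDONR221-P4R-P3R donor backbone and catalogued as a synthetic-biology, plant Gateway vector. It is maintained in E. coli as a high-copy plasmid through a ColE1/pUC-type origin and is selected with kanamycin through an aph(3')-Ia KanR gene. The remaining backbone annotations are typical of pDONR vectors. rrnB T1 and T2 terminators sit upstream of the recombination cassette and shield it from read-through transcription. A T7 promoter lies next to the cassette, and there are short lacI and lacZα fragments that are vector remnants rather than functional genes.

The payload is a 257 bp intron, recorded as "Intron (p1)", from tomato (S. lycopersicum), inserted by Gateway recombination. The feature table does not annotate the intron itself. However, an unannotated gap of about 260 nt lies between the attR-type site carrying the att4 core (annotated as attR1/attB4) and the attR3 site that spans the sequence origin, which matches the stated insert size and is presumably where the intron lies. The deposited sequence is 2,924 nt, shorter than the listed 4,717 bp empty backbone. This is expected, because the BP reaction replaces the donor vector's counter-selection cassette with the small insert.

With attR4 and attR3 flanks, the intron serves as a middle module that can be joined in a defined order and orientation with compatible entry clones in a multi-fragment LR reaction into a plant destination vector. The record does not state the intended final design. An intron placed as a spacer between two other elements would suit arrangements such as intron-spliced hairpin cassettes, but this is inference rather than a documented purpose. No plant promoter, terminator or plant selection marker is present in this plasmid.
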