Addgene plasmid #20100: pEFS 4r-3r
Depositing lab: Antonio Richart. Depositing organization: Instituto de Biologia Molecular y Celular de Plantas.
Backbone
  Vector backbone: pDONR221-P4R-P3R
  Backbone size w/o insert (bp): 4717
  Vector type: Synthetic Biology ; plant Gateway vector
Growth in bacteria
  Bacterial resistance: Kanamycin, 50 μg/mL
  Growth temperature: 37°C
  Growth strain: DH5alpha
  Copy number: High Copy
Gene/Insert
  Gene/Insert name: Intron (p1)
  Species: S. lycopersicum
  Insert size (bp): 257
  Cloning method: Gateway Cloning
  Sequencing primers: 5′ N/A
Terms and licenses: Academic/Nonprofit Terms; Industry Terms: Not Available to Industry
How to cite: pEFS 4r-3r was a gift from Antonio Richart (Addgene plasmid # 20100 ; http://n2t.net/addgene:20100 ; RRID:Addgene_20100)
