>Addgene plasmid #20100 | pEFS 4r-3r | addgene partial sequence | sequence record 25856 | 20100 with M13_forward20
GTAGTTGATTCATAGTGACTGGATATGTTGTGTTTTACAGTATTATGTAGCTCTGTTTTTTATGCAAAAT
CTAATTTAATATATTGATATTTATATCATTTTACGTTTCTCGTTCAACTTTTCTATACAAAGTTGCTGAG
CTCCCGGGCTCGAGTACCCAGGTGTGACAATAGTTGTTATTTCAGTTCTCTCTTACTTTTAGTGTANCTG
TAATATAGTTTGGTTATGAGTGAACTTGTTTGATGATTTGGTTGACCAGCTTGNTGCAATTGGAACATAT
GAACTTGTTATATTCACACCAAGACATGGCATATGACTTGTCCGCACAGCTGTCTTTAGCGTACTCCCGT
ATAGGTTATTTTGTACCATATGGTAAAGGTGTGGGCACTCTAGAACAACTTTGTATAATAAAGTTGAACG
AGAAACGTANAATGATATNAATATCAATATATTAAATTAGATTTTGCATAAAAAACAGACTACATACTGC
TGTAAACCACAACATATGCAGTCACGATGAATCAACTACTTGGATGGTAGT
